>Addgene plasmid #249575 | pX458_GAPDH-sgRNA | addgene full sequence | sequence record 499141 | Addgene NGS Result
GAGGGCCTATTTCCCATGATTCCTTCATATTTGCATATACGATACAAGGCTGTTAGAGAGATAATTGGAA
TTAATTTGACTGTAAACACAAAGATATTAGTACAAAATACGTGACGTAGAAAGTAATAATTTCTTGGGTA
GTTTGCAGTTTTAAAATTATGTTTTAAAATGGACTATCATATGCTTACCGTAACTTGAAAGTATTTCGAT
TTCTTGGCTTTATATATCTTGTGGAAAGGACGAAACACCGTCTAGGTATGACAACGAATTGTTTTAGAGC
TAGAAATAGCAAGTTAAAATAAGGCTAGTCCGTTATCAACTTGAAAAAGTGGCACCGAGTCGGTGCTTTT
TTGTTTTAGAGCTAGAAATAGCAAGTTAAAATAAGGCTAGTCCGTTTTTAGCGCGTGCGCCAATTCTGCA
GACAAATGGCTCTAGAGGTACCCGTTACATAACTTACGGTAAATGGCCCGCCTGGCTGACCGCCCAACGA
CCCCCGCCCATTGACGTCAATAGTAACGCCAATAGGGACTTTCCATTGACGTCAATGGGTGGAGTATTTA
CGGTAAACTGCCCACTTGGCAGTACATCAAGTGTATCATATGCCAAGTACGCCCCCTATTGACGTCAATG
ACGGTAAATGGCCCGCCTGGCATTGTGCCCAGTACATGACCTTATGGGACTTTCCTACTTGGCAGTACAT
CTACGTATTAGTCATCGCTATTACCATGGTCGAGGTGAGCCCCACGTTCTGCTTCACTCTCCCCATCTCC
CCCCCCTCCCCACCCCCAATTTTGTATTTATTTATTTTTTAATTATTTTGTGCAGCGATGGGGGCGGGGG
GGGGGGGGGGCGGCGGCAGCCARKCRGRGCGGCGCGCTCCGAAAGTTTCCTTTTATGGCGAGGCGGCGGC
GGCGGCGGCCCTATAAAAAGCGAAGCGCGCGGCGGGCGGGAGTCGCTGCGCGCTGCCTTCGCCCCGTGCC
CCGCTCCGCCGCCGCCTCGCGCCGCCCGCCCCGGCTCTGACTGACCGCGTTACTCCCACAGGTGAGCGGG
CGGGACGGCCCTTCTCCTCCGGGCTGTAATTAGCTGAGCAAGAGGTAAGGGTTTAAGGGATGGTTGGTTG
GTGGGGTATTAATGTTTAATTACCTGGAGCACCTGCCTGAAATCACTTTTTTTCAGGTTGGACCGGTGCC
ACCATGGACTATAAGGACCACGACGGAGACTACAAGGATCATGATATTGATTACAAAGACGATGACGATA
AGATGGCCCCAAAGAAGAAGCGGAAGGTCGGTATCCACGGAGTCCCAGCAGCCGACAAGAAGTACAGCAT
CGGCCTGGACATCGGCACCAACTCTGTGGGCTGGGCCGTGATCACCGACGAGTACAAGGTGCCCAGCAAG
AAATTCAAGGTGCTGGGCAACACCGACCGGCACAGCATCAAGAAGAACCTGATCGGAGCCCTGCTGTTCG
ACAGCGGCGAAACAGCCGAGGCCACCCGGCTGAAGAGAACCGCCAGAAGAAGATACACCAGACGGAAGAA
CCGGATCTGCTATCTGCAAGAGATCTTCAGCAACGAGATGGCCAAGGTGGACGACAGCTTCTTCCACAGA
CTGGAAGAGTCCTTCCTGGTGGAAGAGGATAAGAAGCACGAGCGGCACCCCATCTTCGGCAACATCGTGG
ACGAGGTGGCCTACCACGAGAAGTACCCCACCATCTACCACCTGAGAAAGAAACTGGTGGACAGCACCGA
CAAGGCCGACCTGCGGCTGATCTATCTGGCCCTGGCCCACATGATCAAGTTCCGGGGCCACTTCCTGATC
GAGGGCGACCTGAACCCCGACAACAGCGACGTGGACAAGCTGTTCATCCAGCTGGTGCAGACCTACAACC
AGCTGTTCGAGGAAAACCCCATCAACGCCAGCGGCGTGGACGCCAAGGCCATCCTGTCTGCCAGACTGAG
CAAGAGCAGACGGCTGGAAAATCTGATCGCCCAGCTGCCCGGCGAGAAGAAGAATGGCCTGTTCGGAAAC
CTGATTGCCCTGAGCCTGGGCCTGACCCCCAACTTCAAGAGCAACTTCGACCTGGCCGAGGATGCCAAAC
TGCAGCTGAGCAAGGACACCTACGACGACGACCTGGACAACCTGCTGGCCCAGATCGGCGACCAGTACGC
CGACCTGTTTCTGGCCGCCAAGAACCTGTCCGACGCCATCCTGCTGAGCGACATCCTGAGAGTGAACACC
GAGATCACCAAGGCCCCCCTGAGCGCCTCTATGATCAAGAGATACGACGAGCACCACCAGGACCTGACCC
TGCTGAAAGCTCTCGTGCGGCAGCAGCTGCCTGAGAAGTACAAAGAGATTTTCTTCGACCAGAGCAAGAA
CGGCTACGCCGGCTACATTGACGGCGGAGCCAGCCAGGAAGAGTTCTACAAGTTCATCAAGCCCATCCTG
GAAAAGATGGACGGCACCGAGGAACTGCTCGTGAAGCTGAACAGAGAGGACCTGCTGCGGAAGCAGCGGA
CCTTCGACAACGGCAGCATCCCCCACCAGATCCACCTGGGAGAGCTGCACGCCATTCTGCGGCGGCAGGA
AGATTTTTACCCATTCCTGAAGGACAACCGGGAAAAGATCGAGAAGATCCTGACCTTCCGCATCCCCTAC
TACGTGGGCCCTCTGGCCAGGGGAAACAGCAGATTCGCCTGGATGACCAGAAAGAGCGAGGAAACCATCA
CCCCCTGGAACTTCGAGGAAGTGGTGGACAAGGGCGCTTCCGCCCAGAGCTTCATCGAGCGGATGACCAA
CTTCGATAAGAACCTGCCCAACGAGAAGGTGCTGCCCAAGCACAGCCTGCTGTACGAGTACTTCACCGTG
TATAACGAGCTGACCAAAGTGAAATACGTGACCGAGGGAATGAGAAAGCCCGCCTTCCTGAGCGGCGAGC
AGAAAAAGGCCATCGTGGACCTGCTGTTCAAGACCAACCGGAAAGTGACCGTGAAGCAGCTGAAAGAGGA
CTACTTCAAGAAAATCGAGTGCTTCGACTCCGTGGAAATCTCCGGCGTGGAAGATCGGTTCAACGCCTCC
CTGGGCACATACCACGATCTGCTGAAAATTATCAAGGACAAGGACTTCCTGGACAATGAGGAAAACGAGG
ACATTCTGGAAGATATCGTGCTGACCCTGACACTGTTTGAGGACAGAGAGATGATCGAGGAACGGCTGAA
AACCTATGCCCACCTGTTCGACGACAAAGTGATGAAGCAGCTGAAGCGGCGGAGATACACCGGCTGGGGC
AGGCTGAGCCGGAAGCTGATCAACGGCATCCGGGACAAGCAGTCCGGCAAGACAATCCTGGATTTCCTGA
AGTCCGACGGCTTCGCCAACAGAAACTTCATGCAGCTGATCCACGACGACAGCCTGACCTTTAAAGAGGA
CATCCAGAAAGCCCAGGTGTCCGGCCAGGGCGATAGCCTGCACGAGCACATTGCCAATCTGGCCGGCAGC
CCCGCCATTAAGAAGGGCATCCTGCAGACAGTGAAGGTGGTGGACGAGCTCGTGAAAGTGATGGGCCGGC
ACAAGCCCGAGAACATCGTGATCGAAATGGCCAGAGAGAACCAGACCACCCAGAAGGGACAGAAGAACAG
CCGCGAGAGAATGAAGCGGATCGAAGAGGGCATCAAAGAGCTGGGCAGCCAGATCCTGAAAGAACACCCC
GTGGAAAACACCCAGCTGCAGAACGAGAAGCTGTACCTGTACTACCTGCAGAATGGGCGGGATATGTACG
TGGACCAGGAACTGGACATCAACCGGCTGTCCGACTACGATGTGGACCATATCGTGCCTCAGAGCTTTCT
GAAGGACGACTCCATCGACAACAAGGTGCTGACCAGAAGCGACAAGAACCGGGGCAAGAGCGACAACGTG
CCCTCCGAAGAGGTCGTGAAGAAGATGAAGAACTACTGGCGGCAGCTGCTGAACGCCAAGCTGATTACCC
AGAGAAAGTTCGACAATCTGACCAAGGCCGAGAGAGGCGGCCTGAGCGAACTGGATAAGGCCGGCTTCAT
CAAGAGACAGCTGGTGGAAACCCGGCAGATCACAAAGCACGTGGCACAGATCCTGGACTCCCGGATGAAC
ACTAAGTACGACGAGAATGACAAGCTGATCCGGGAAGTGAAAGTGATCACCCTGAAGTCCAAGCTGGTGT
CCGATTTCCGGAAGGATTTCCAGTTTTACAAAGTGCGCGAGATCAACAACTACCACCACGCCCACGACGC
CTACCTGAACGCCGTCGTGGGAACCGCCCTGATCAAAAAGTACCCTAAGCTGGAAAGCGAGTTCGTGTAC
GGCGACTACAAGGTGTACGACGTGCGGAAGATGATCGCCAAGAGCGAGCAGGAAATCGGCAAGGCTACCG
CCAAGTACTTCTTCTACAGCAACATCATGAACTTTTTCAAGACCGAGATTACCCTGGCCAACGGCGAGAT
CCGGAAGCGGCCTCTGATCGAGACAAACGGCGAAACCGGGGAGATCGTGTGGGATAAGGGCCGGGATTTT
GCCACCGTGCGGAAAGTGCTGAGCATGCCCCAAGTGAATATCGTGAAAAAGACCGAGGTGCAGACAGGCG
GCTTCAGCAAAGAGTCTATCCTGCCCAAGAGGAACAGCGATAAGCTGATCGCCAGAAAGAAGGACTGGGA
CCCTAAGAAGTACGGCGGCTTCGACAGCCCCACCGTGGCCTATTCTGTGCTGGTGGTGGCCAAAGTGGAA
AAGGGCAAGTCCAAGAAACTGAAGAGTGTGAAAGAGCTGCTGGGGATCACCATCATGGAAAGAAGCAGCT
TCGAGAAGAATCCCATCGACTTTCTGGAAGCCAAGGGCTACAAAGAAGTGAAAAAGGACCTGATCATCAA
GCTGCCTAAGTACTCCCTGTTCGAGCTGGAAAACGGCCGGAAGAGAATGCTGGCCTCTGCCGGCGAACTG
CAGAAGGGAAACGAACTGGCCCTGCCCTCCAAATATGTGAACTTCCTGTACCTGGCCAGCCACTATGAGA
AGCTGAAGGGCTCCCCCGAGGATAATGAGCAGAAACAGCTGTTTGTGGAACAGCACAAGCACTACCTGGA
CGAGATCATCGAGCAGATCAGCGAGTTCTCCAAGAGAGTGATCCTGGCCGACGCTAATCTGGACAAAGTG
CTGTCCGCCTACAACAAGCACCGGGATAAGCCCATCAGAGAGCAGGCCGAGAATATCATCCACCTGTTTA
CCCTGACCAATCTGGGAGCCCCTGCCGCCTTCAAGTACTTTGACACCACCATCGACCGGAAGAGGTACAC
CAGCACCAAAGAGGTGCTGGACGCCACCCTGATCCACCAGAGCATCACCGGCCTGTACGAGACACGGATC
GACCTGTCTCAGCTGGGAGGCGACAAAAGGCCGGCGGCCACGAAAAAGGCCGGCCAGGCAAAAAAGAAAA
AGGAATTCGGCAGTGGAGAGGGCAGAGGAAGTCTGCTAACATGCGGTGACGTCGAGGAGAATCCTGGCCC
AGTGAGCAAGGGCGAGGAGCTGTTCACCGGGGTGGTGCCCATCCTGGTCGAGCTGGACGGCGACGTAAAC
GGCCACAAGTTCAGCGTGTCCGGCGAGGGCGAGGGCGATGCCACCTACGGCAAGCTGACCCTGAAGTTCA
TCTGCACCACCGGCAAGCTGCCCGTGCCCTGGCCCACCCTCGTGACCACCCTGACCTACGGCGTGCAGTG
CTTCAGCCGCTACCCCGACCACATGAAGCAGCACGACTTCTTCAAGTCCGCCATGCCCGAAGGCTACGTC
CAGGAGCGCACCATCTTCTTCAAGGACGACGGCAACTACAAGACCCGCGCCGAGGTGAAGTTCGAGGGCG
ACACCCTGGTGAACCGCATCGAGCTGAAGGGCATCGACTTCAAGGAGGACGGCAACATCCTGGGGCACAA
GCTGGAGTACAACTACAACAGCCACAACGTCTATATCATGGCCGACAAGCAGAAGAACGGCATCAAGGTG
AACTTCAAGATCCGCCACAACATCGAGGACGGCAGCGTGCAGCTCGCCGACCACTACCAGCAGAACACCC
CCATCGGCGACGGCCCCGTGCTGCTGCCCGACAACCACTACCTGAGCACCCAGTCCGCCCTGAGCAAAGA
CCCCAACGAGAAGCGCGATCACATGGTCCTGCTGGAGTTCGTGACCGCCGCCGGGATCACTCTCGGCATG
GACGAGCTGTACAAGGAATTCTAACTAGAGCTCGCTGATCAGCCTCGACTGTGCCTTCTAGTTGCCAGCC
ATCTGTTGTTTGCCCCTCCCCCGTGCCTTCCTTGACCCTGGAAGGTGCCACTCCCACTGTCCTTTCCTAA
TAAAATGAGGAAATTGCATCGCATTGTCTGAGTAGGTGTCATTCTATTCTGGGGGGTGGGGTGGGGCAGG
ACAGCAAGGGGGAGGATTGGGAAGAGAATAGCAGGCATGCTGGGGAGCGGCCGCAGGAACCCCTAGTGAT
GGAGTTGGCCACTCCCTCTCTGCGCGCTCGCTCGCTCACTGAGGCCGGGCGACCAAAGGTCGCCCGACGC
CCGGGCTTTGCCCGGGCGGCCTCAGTGAGCGAGCGAGCGCGCAGCTGCCTGCAGGGGCGCCTGATGCGGT
ATTTTCTCCTTACGCATCTGTGCGGTATTTCACACCGCATA
[95 nt withheld, positions 6692-6786]
T
[46 nt withheld, positions 6788-6833]
C
[141 nt withheld, positions 6835-6975]
CCTTTGACGTTGGAGTCCACGTTCTTT
[37 nt withheld, positions 7003-7039]
ACTCTATCTCGGGCTATTCTTTTGATTTATAAGGGATTTTGCCGATTTCGGTCTATTGGTTAAAAAATGA
GCTGATTTAACAAAAATTTAACGCGAATTTTAACAAAATATTAACGTTTACAATTTTATGGTGCACTCTC
AGTACAATCTGCTCTGATGCCGCATAGTTAAGCCAGCCCCGACACCCGCCAACACCCGCTGACGCGCCCT
GACGGGCTTGTCTGCTCCCGGCATCCGCTTACAGACAAGCTGTGACCGTCTCCGGGAGCTGCATGTGTCA
GAGGTTTTCACCGTCATCACCGAAACGCGCGAGACGAAAGGGCCTCGTGATACGCCTATTTTTATAGGTT
AATGTCATGATAATAATGGTTTCTTAGACGTCAGGTGGCACTTTTCGGGGAAATGTGCGCGGAACCCCTA
TTTGTTTATTTTTCTAAATACATTCAAATATGTATCCGCTCATGAGACAATAACCCTGATAAATGCTTCA
ATAATATTGAAAAAGGAAGAGTATGAGTATTCAACATTTCCGTGTCGCCCTTATTCCCTTTTTTGCGGCA
TTTTGCCTTCCTGTTTTTGCTCACCCAGAAACGCTGGTGAAAGTAAAAGATGCTGAAGATCAGTTGGGTG
CACGAGTGGGTTACATCGAACTGGATCTCAACAGCGGTAAGATCCTTGAGAGTTTTCGCCCCGAAGAACG
TTTTCCAATGATGAGCACTTTTAAAGTTCTGCTATGTGGCGCGGTATTATCCCGTATTGACGCCGGGCAA
GAGCAACTCGGTCGCCGCATACACTATTCTCAGAATGACTTGGTTGAGTACTCACCAGTCACAGAAAAGC
ATCTTACGGATGGCATGACAGTAAGAGAATTATGCAGTGCTGCCATAACCATGAGTGATAACACTGCGGC
CAACTTACTTCTGACAACGATCGGAGGACCGAAGGAGCTAACCGCTTTTTTGCACAACATGGGGGATCAT
GTAACTCGCCTTGATCGTTGGGAACCGGAGCTGAATGAAGCCATACCAAACGACGAGCGTGACACCACGA
TGCCTGTAGCAATGGCAACAACGTTGCGCAAACTATTAACTGGCGAACTACTTACTCTAGCTTCCCGGCA
ACAATTAATAGACTGGATGGAGGCGGATAAAGTTGCAGGACCACTTCTGCGCTCGGCCCTTCCGGCTGGC
TGGTTTATTGCTGATAAATCTGGAGCCGGTGAGCGTGGAAGCCGCGGTATCATTGCAGCACTGGGGCCAG
ATGGTAAGCCCTCCCGTATCGTAGTTATCTACACGACGGGGAGTCAGGCAACTATGGATGAACGAAATAG
ACAGATCGCTGAGATAGGTGCCTCACTGATTAAGCATTGGTAACTGTCAGACCAAGTTTACTCATATATA
CTTTAGATTGATTTAAAACTTCATTTTTAATTTAAAAGGATCTAGGTGAAGATCCTTTTTGATAATCTCA
TGACCAAAATCCCTTAACGTGAGTTTTCGTTCCACTGAGCGTCAGACCCCGTAGAAAAGATCAAAGGATC
TTCTTGAGATCCTTTTTTTCTGCGCGTAATCTGCTGCTTGCAAACAAAAAAACCACCGCTACCAGCGGTG
GTTTGTTTGCCGGATCAAGAGCTACCAACTCTTTTTCCGAAGGTAACTGGCTTCAGCAGAGCGCAGATAC
CAAATACTGTTCTTCTAGTGTAGCCGTAGTTAGGCCACCACTTCAAGAACTCTGTAGCACCGCCTACATA
CCTCGCTCTGCTAATCCTGTTACCAGTGGCTGCTGCCAGTGGCGATAAGTCGTGTCTTACCGGGTTGGAC
TCAAGACGATAGTTACCGGATAAGGCGCAGCGGTCGGGCTGAACGGGGGGTTCGTGCACACAGCCCAGCT
TGGAGCGAACGACCTACACCGAACTGAGATACCTACAGCGTGAGCTATGAGAAAGCGCCACGCTTCCCGA
AGGGAGAAAGGCGGACAGGTATCCGGTAAGCGGCAGGGTCGGAACAGGAGAGCGCACGAGGGAGCTTCCA
GGGGGAAACGCCTGGTATCTTTATAGTCCTGTCGGGTTTCGCCACCTCTGACTTGAGCGTCGATTTTTGT
GATGCTCGTCAGGGGGGCGGAGCCTATGGAAAAACGCCAGCAACGCGGCCTTTTTACGGTTCCTGGCCTT
TTGCTGGCCTTTTGCTCACATGT
Features (pLannotate 1.2.2; 20 found; start..end, strand, type, name):
      1..241     +  promoter       U6 promoter: RNA polymerase III promoter for human U6 snRNA
    271..346     +  misc_RNA       gRNA scaffold: guide RNA scaffold for the Streptococcus pyogenes CRISPR/Cas9 system
    353..396     +  misc_RNA       gRNA scaffold (fragment): guide RNA scaffold for the Streptococcus pyogenes CRISPR/Cas9 system
    443..728     +  enhancer       CMV enhancer: human cytomegalovirus immediate early enhancer; contains an 18-bp deletion relative to the standard CMV enhancer
    730..850     +  promoter       chicken β-actin promoter (fragment): contains a 21-bp deletion relative to the standard chicken β-actin promoter
    850..948     +  promoter       chicken β-actin promoter (fragment): contains a 21-bp deletion relative to the standard chicken β-actin promoter
    949..1176    +  intron         hybrid intron: hybrid between chicken β-actin (CBA) and minute virus of mice (MMV) introns (Gray et al., 2011)
   1314..2915    +  CDS            Cas9(N): N-terminal portion of Streptococcus pyogenes Cas9 (Zetsche et al., 2015)
   2916..5414    +  CDS            Cas9(C): C-terminal portion of Streptococcus pyogenes Cas9 (Zetsche et al., 2015)
   5415..5462    +  CDS            nucleoplasmin NLS: bipartite nuclear localization signal from nucleoplasmin
   5532..6245    +  CDS            EGFP: EGFP is a basic (constitutively fluorescent) green fluorescent protein published in 1996, derived from Aequorea victoria. It is reported to be a rapidly-maturing weak dimer with moderate acid sensitivity.
   6279..6390    +  polyA_signal   bGH poly(A) signal: bovine growth hormone polyadenylation signal
   6495..6635    +  repeat_region  AAV2 ITR: inverted terminal repeat of adeno-associated virus serotype 2 inverted
   6640..6691    -  misc_feature   bom (fragment): basis of mobility region from pBR322
   6710..7165    +  rep_origin     f1 ori (sequence partly withheld): f1 bacteriophage origin of replication; arrow indicates direction of (+) strand synthesis
   7166..7215    -  misc_feature   bom (fragment): basis of mobility region from pBR322
   7317..7352    -  CDS            rop (fragment): Rop protein, which maintains plasmids at low copy number; rop
   7447..7551    +  promoter       AmpR promoter: bla
   7552..8412    +  CDS            AmpR: β-lactamase; bla; confers resistance to ampicillin, carbenicillin, and related antibiotics
   8583..9171    +  rep_origin     ori: high-copy-number ColE1/pMB1/pBR322/pUC origin of replication
