[The description below was written by a language model from this plasmid's Addgene catalogue record and pLannotate feature annotations shown in this document.]
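Description:
pX458_GAPDH-sgRNA is an all-in-one mammalian CRISPR expression plasmid built on the pX458 backbone. It delivers Streptococcus pyogenes Cas9, a GFP reporter and a single guide RNA directed against human GAPDH. It is propagated in E. coli through a high-copy ColE1/pUC-type origin and selected with ampicillin via the β-lactamase gene. An f1 phage origin is also present. The feature table lists a single AAV2 inverted terminal repeat downstream of the expression cassette, along with small fragments of bom and rop. These look like backbone remnants, and with only one ITR annotated the record does not support treating the plasmid as an AAV packaging vector.

The 20-nt GAPDH-targeting spacer was cloned between two BbsI sites, both destroyed in the process. It sits immediately downstream of the human U6 RNA polymerase III promoter and upstream of the SpCas9 guide RNA scaffold, so the complete sgRNA is transcribed as one unit. A second, partial scaffold fragment is also annotated just after the first.

A separate Pol II cassette uses a CMV enhancer, chicken β-actin promoter and hybrid intron to drive the Cas9 coding sequence. Cas9 is annotated in two contiguous halves that together form the full-length protein, and it is followed by a nucleoplasmin nuclear localization signal, EGFP and a bGH polyadenylation signal. The short linker between Cas9-NLS and EGFP is not annotated. EGFP fluorescence marks transfected cells and allows them to be identified or sorted.

The associated publication describes generating induced pluripotent stem cells that stably express Cas9-EGFP by knock-in at an exon of an essential gene. In that method this plasmid presumably supplies the nuclease and the guide that cuts the GAPDH locus.
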