Addgene plasmid #249575: pX458_GAPDH-sgRNA
Purpose: Expresses SpCas9, GFP, and sgRNA targeting GAPDH.
Depositing lab: Joe Zhang. Depositing organization: Shenzhen Bay Laboratory. Publication: Protocol for high-efficiency generation of iPSCs stably expressing Cas9-EGFP using the selection by essential gene exon knockin method. Zhang Y, Yang H, Yang Y, Lu Z, Cheng L, Tan H, Zhang JZ. STAR Protoc. 2025 Jul 4;6(3):103928. doi: 10.1016/j.xpro.2025.103928. PubMed 40618370.
Backbone
  Vector backbone: px458
  Vector type: CRISPR
Growth in bacteria
  Bacterial resistance: Ampicillin, 100 μg/mL
  Growth temperature: 37°C
  Growth strain: DH5alpha
  Copy number: Unknown
Gene/Insert
  Gene/Insert name: GAPDH-sgRNA
  Species: H. sapiens (human)
  Insert size (bp): 20
  Promoter: U6 promoter
  Cloning method: Restriction Enzyme; 5′ cloning site Bbsl (destroyed during cloning); 3′ cloning site Bbsl (destroyed during cloning)
  Sequencing primers: 5′ ATGGACTATCATATGCTTACCGTA
Terms and licenses: Academic/Nonprofit Terms; Industry Terms: Not Available to Industry
How to cite: pX458_GAPDH-sgRNA was a gift from Joe Zhang (Addgene plasmid # 249575 ; http://n2t.net/addgene:249575 ; RRID:Addgene_249575)
